Addgene plasmid #85669: pEGFP-PLAA
Purpose: Expression of PLAA with N-terminal GFP tag
Depositing lab: Hemmo Meyer. Depositing organization: Universitaet Duisburg-Essen. Publication: VCP/p97 cooperates with YOD1, UBXD1 and PLAA to drive clearance of ruptured lysosomes by autophagy. Papadopoulos C, Kirchner P, Bug M, Grum D, Koerver L, Schulze N, Poehler R, Dressler A, Fengler S, Arhzaouy K, Lux V, Ehrmann M, Weihl CC, Meyer H. EMBO J. 2016 Oct 17. pii: e201695148. 10.15252/embj.201695148 PubMed 27753622.
Backbone
  Vector backbone: pEGFP-C1
  Vector type: Mammalian Expression
  Selectable markers: Neomycin (select with G418)
Growth in bacteria
  Bacterial resistance: Kanamycin, 50 μg/mL
  Growth temperature: 37°C
  Growth strain: DH5alpha
  Copy number: Unknown
Gene/Insert
  Gene/Insert name: PLAA (alt names: Phospholipase A2-activating protein; DOA1, PLA2P, PLAP)
  Species: H. sapiens (human)
  GenBank ID: BC032551.1
  Entrez Gene: PLAA (a.k.a. DOA1, NDMSBA, PLA2P, PLAP)
  Promoter: CMV
  Tag / fusion protein: GFP (N terminal on backbone)
  Cloning method: Restriction Enzyme; 5′ cloning site BamHI (not destroyed); 3′ cloning site XhoI (not destroyed)
  Sequencing primers: 5′ CMV-F; 3′ SV40pA-R
Resource information
  A portion of this plasmid was derived from a plasmid made by: cloned from Image clone IRATp970D0156D from Source Bioscience
Terms and licenses: Academic/Nonprofit Terms; Industry Terms: Not Available to Industry
How to cite: pEGFP-PLAA was a gift from Hemmo Meyer (Addgene plasmid # 85669 ; http://n2t.net/addgene:85669 ; RRID:Addgene_85669)
