[The description below was written by a language model from this plasmid's Addgene catalogue record and pLannotate feature annotations shown in this document.]
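Description:
pEGFP-PLAA is a mammalian expression plasmid built on the pEGFP-C1 backbone that produces human PLAA (phospholipase A2-activating protein, also known as DOA1, PLA2P or PLAP) fused at its N-terminus to EGFP. The sequenced construct is about 7.1 kb. The human cytomegalovirus immediate-early enhancer and promoter drive a single open reading frame in which EGFP is followed by a short remnant of the multiple cloning site and then the PLAA coding sequence, which was inserted between BamHI and XhoI sites that both remain intact. The insert was derived from an IMAGE cDNA clone. Transcripts are terminated by the SV40 polyadenylation signal. The small large T antigen fragment annotated just upstream of that signal is part of the SV40-derived sequence of the backbone, not a functional gene.

The plasmid replicates in E. coli from a high-copy ColE1/pUC-type origin and also carries an f1 origin for single-stranded DNA production. A single Tn5 aminoglycoside phosphotransferase gene (NeoR/KanR) serves for selection in both hosts. A bacterial bla-type promoter drives it to give kanamycin resistance in bacteria, while the adjacent SV40 enhancer/early promoter and the HSV TK polyadenylation signal allow its expression in mammalian cells for G418 selection of stable transfectants. The short ble and bGH poly(A) fragments in the annotation appear to be residual or incidental matches within the backbone.

The construct is used to express GFP-tagged PLAA in cultured mammalian cells so that the protein can be visualised or followed. According to the associated publication and the annotation, PLAA acts with VCP/p97 in ubiquitin-dependent sorting and degradation, including autophagic clearance of ruptured lysosomes.
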