Features (pLannotate 1.2.2; 15 found; start..end, strand, type, name):
      1..717     +  CDS            EGFP: EGFP is a basic (constitutively fluorescent) green fluorescent protein published in 1996, derived from Aequorea victoria. It is reported to be a rapidly-maturing weak dimer with moderate acid sensitivity.
    718..738     +  misc_feature   MCS (fragment): multiple cloning site
    739..3120    +  CDS            PLAA: PLAP_HUMAN - Also known as PLAP. Experimental evidence at protein level: Swiss-Prot protein existence level 1. Plays a role in protein ubiquitination, sorting and degradation through its association with VCP (PubMed:27753622). Involved in ubiquitin-mediated membrane proteins trafficking to late endosomes in an ESCRT-dependent manner, and hence plays a role in synaptic vesicle recycling (By similarity). May play a role in macroautophagy, regulating for instance the clearance of damaged lysosomes (PubMed:27753622). Plays a role in cerebellar Purkinje cell development (By similarity). Positively
   3145..3229    +  CDS            large T antigen (fragment): large T antigen from SV40 (simian virus 40)
   3252..3373    +  polyA_signal   SV40 poly(A) signal: SV40 polyadenylation signal
   3407..3835    -  rep_origin     f1 ori (sequence partly withheld): f1 bacteriophage origin of replication; arrow indicates direction of (+) strand synthesis
   3862..3966    +  promoter       AmpR promoter: bla
   3968..4325    +  promoter       SV40 promoter: SV40 enhancer and early promoter
   4360..5154    +  CDS            NeoR/KanR: aminoglycoside phosphotransferase from Tn5; aph(3')-II (or nptII); confers resistance to neomycin, kanamycin, and G418 (Geneticin®)
   5175..5327    +  CDS            ble (fragment): BLE_KLEPN - Experimental evidence at protein level: Swiss-Prot protein existence level 1. Binding protein with a strong affinity to the bleomycin family of antibiotics. Binds to CL990; an antimitotic-antibiotic compound. From Klebsiella pneumoniae.
   5386..5433    +  polyA_signal   HSV TK poly(A) signal: herpes simplex virus thymidine kinase polyadenylation signal (Cole and Stacy, 1985)
   5524..5540    -  polyA_signal   bGH poly(A) signal (fragment): bovine growth hormone polyadenylation signal
   5762..6350    +  rep_origin     ori: high-copy-number ColE1/pMB1/pBR322/pUC origin of replication
   6525..6828    +  enhancer       CMV enhancer: human cytomegalovirus immediate early enhancer
   6829..7032    +  promoter       CMV promoter: human cytomegalovirus (CMV) immediate early promoter
>Addgene plasmid #85669 | pEGFP-PLAA | addgene full sequence | sequence record 171122 | Addgene NGS Result
ATGGTGAGCAAGGGCGAGGAGCTGTTCACCGGGGTGGTGCCCATCCTGGTCGAGCTGGACGGCGACGTAA
ACGGCCACAAGTTCAGCGTGTCCGGCGAGGGCGAGGGCGATGCCACCTACGGCAAGCTGACCCTGAAGTT
CATCTGCACCACCGGCAAGCTGCCCGTGCCCTGGCCCACCCTCGTGACCACCCTGACCTACGGCGTGCAG
TGCTTCAGCCGCTACCCCGACCACATGAAGCAGCACGACTTCTTCAAGTCCGCCATGCCCGAAGGCTACG
TCCAGGAGCGCACCATCTTCTTCAAGGACGACGGCAACTACAAGACCCGCGCCGAGGTGAAGTTCGAGGG
CGACACCCTGGTGAACCGCATCGAGCTGAAGGGCATCGACTTCAAGGAGGACGGCAACATCCTGGGGCAC
AAGCTGGAGTACAACTACAACAGCCACAACGTCTATATCATGGCCGACAAGCAGAAGAACGGCATCAAGG
TGAACTTCAAGATCCGCCACAACATCGAGGACGGCAGCGTGCAGCTCGCCGACCACTACCAGCAGAACAC
CCCCATCGGCGACGGCCCCGTGCTGCTGCCCGACAACCACTACCTGAGCACCCAGTCCGCCCTGAGCAAA
GACCCCAACGAGAAGCGCGATCACATGGTCCTGCTGGAGTTCGTGACCGCCGCCGGGATCACTCTCGGCA
TGGACGAGCTGTACAAGTCCGGACTCAGATCTCGAGCTACAAGCGGCGCAACCAGGTACCGGCTGAGCTG
CTCGCTCCGGGGCCACGAGCTGGACGTACGGGGCCTGGTGTGCTGCGCCTATCCGCCGGGAGCCTTTGTG
TCCGTGTCCCGAGACCGCACCACCCGCCTCTGGGCCCCAGACAGTCCAAACAGGAGCTTTACAGAAATGC
ACTGTATGAGTGGCCATTCCAATTTTGTATCTTGTGTATGCATCATACCCTCAAGTGACATCTACCCTCA
TGGCCTAATTGCCACCGGTGGAAATGACCACAATATATGCATTTTCTCACTGGACAGTCCAATGCCACTT
TATATTCTAAAAGGCCACAAAAATACTGTTTGTAGTCTATCATCTGGAAAATTTGGGACATTACTTAGTG
GTTCATGGGACACCACTGCTAAAGTCTGGCTGAATGACAAGTGCATGATGACCTTGCAGGGTCATACAGC
TGCAGTGTGGGCGGTAAAGATCTTACCTGAACAGGGCTTAATGTTGACTGGATCAGCAGACAAGACTGTT
AAACTGTGGAAGGCTGGAAGATGTGAGAGGACTTTTTCAGGGCATGAAGACTGTGTAAGAGGTTTGGCAA
TTTTGAGTGAAACAGAATTTCTTTCCTGTGCAAATGATGCTAGTATTAGAAGGTGGCAAATCACTGGCGA
GTGTCTTGAAGTATATTATGGACATACAAATTATATTTATAGCATATCCGTTTTTCCAAATTGTAGAGAC
TTTGTGACAACAGCAGAGGACAGATCTCTGAGAATCTGGAAACATGGGGAATGTGCTCAAACTATCCGAC
TTCCAGCTCAGTCTATATGGTGCTGCTGTGTGCTCGACAATGGTGACATTGTGGTTGGTGCGAGTGATGG
CATTATTAGAGTGTTTACAGAATCAGAAGATCGAACAGCAAGTGCTGAAGAAATCAAGGCTTTTGAAAAA
GAACTGTCTCACGCAACCATTGATTCTAAAACTGGCGATTTAGGGGACATCAATGCTGAGCAGCTTCCTG
GGAGGGAACATCTTAATGAACCTGGTACTAGAGAAGGACAGACTCGTCTAATCAGAGATGGGGAGAAAGT
CGAAGCCTATCAGTGGAGTGTTAGTGAAGGGAGGTGGATAAAAATTGGTGATGTTGTTGGCTCATCTGGT
GCTAATCAGCAAACATCTGGAAAAGTTTTATATGAAGGGAAAGAATTTGATTATGTTTTCTCAATTGATG
TCAATGAAGGTGGACCATCATATAAATTGCCATATAATACCAGTGATGACCCTTGGTTAACTGCATACAA
CTTCTTACAGAAGAATGATTTGAATCCTATGTTTCTGGATCAAGTAGCTAAATTTATTATTGATAACACA
AAAGGTCAAATGTTGGGACTTGGGAATCCCAGCTTTTCAGATCCATTTACAGGTGGTGGTCGGTATGTTC
CGGGCTCTTCGGGATCTTCTAACACACTACCCACAGCAGATCCTTTTACAGGTGCTGGTCGTTATGTACC
AGGTTCTGCAAGTATGGGAACTACCATGGCCGGAGTTGATCCATTTACAGGGAATAGTGCCTACCGATCA
GCTGCATCTAAAACAATGAATATTTATTTCCCTAAAAAAGAGGCTGTCACATTTGACCAAGCAAACCCTA
CACAAATATTAGGTAAACTGAAGGAACTTAATGGAACTGCACCTGAAGAGAAGAAGTTAACTGAGGATGA
CTTGATACTTCTTGAGAAGATACTGTCTCTAATATGTAATAGTTCTTCAGAAAAACCCACAGTCCAGCAA
CTTCAGATTTTGTGGAAAGCTATTAACTGTCCTGAAGATATTGTCTTTCCTGCACTTGACATTCTTCGGT
TGTCAATTAAACACCCCAGTGTGAATGAGAACTTCTGCAATGAAAAGGAAGGGGCTCAGTTCAGCAGTCA
TCTTATCAATCTTCTGAACCCTAAAGGAAAGCCAGCAAACCAGCTGCTTGCTCTCAGGACTTTTTGCAAT
TGTTTTGTTGGCCAGGCAGGACAAAAACTCATGATGTCCCAGAGGGAATCACTGATGTCCCATGCAATAG
AACTGAAATCAGGGAGCAATAAGAACATTCACATTGCTCTGGCTACATTGGCCCTGAACTATTCTGTTTG
TTTTCATAAAGACCATAACATTGAAGGGAAAGCCCAATGTTTGTCACTAATTAGCACAATCTTGGAAGTA
GTACAAGACCTAGAAGCCACTTTTAGACTTCTTGTGGCTCTTGGAACACTTATCAGTGATGATTCAAATG
CTGTACAATTAGCCAAGTCTTTAGGTGTTGATTCTCAAATAAAAAAGTATTCCTCAGTATCAGAACCAGC
TAAAGTAAGTGAATGCTGTAGATTTATCCTAAATTTGCTGTAGGATCCACCGGATCTAGATAACTGATCA
TAATCAGCCATACCACATTTGTAGAGGTTTTACTTGCTTTAAAAAACCTCCCACACCTCCCCCTGAACCT
GAAACATAAAATGAATGCAATTGTTGTTGTTAACTTGTTTATTGCAGCTTATAATGGTTACAAATAAAGC
AATAGCATCACAAATTTCACAAATAAAGCATTTTTTTCACTGCATTCTAGTTGTGGTTTGTCCAAACTCA
TCAATGTATCTTAACGCGTAAATTGTAAGCGTTAATATTTTGTTAAAATTCGCGTTAAATTTTTGTTAAA
TCAGCTCATTTTTTAACCAATAGGCCGAAATCGGCAAAATCCCTTATAAATCAAAAGAATAGACCGAGAT
AGGGT
[37 nt withheld, positions 3506-3542]
AAAGAACGTGGACTCCAACGTCAAAGG
[49 nt withheld, positions 3570-3618]
T
[91 nt withheld, positions 3620-3710]
G
[124 nt withheld, positions 3712-3835]
CAGGTGGCACTTTTCGGGGAAATGTGCGCGGAACCCCTATTTGTTTATTTTTCTAAATACATTCAAATAT
GTATCCGCTCATGAGACAATAACCCTGATAAATGCTTCAATAATATTGAAAAAGGAAGAGTCCTGAGGCG
GAAAGAACCAGCTGTGGAATGTGTGTCAGTTAGGGTGTGGAAAGTCCCCAGGCTCCCCAGCAGGCAGAAG
TATGCAAAGCATGCATCTCAATTAGTCAGCAACCAGGTGTGGAAAGTCCCCAGGCTCCCCAGCAGGCAGA
AGTATGCAAAGCATGCATCTCAATTAGTCAGCAACCATAGTCCCGCCCCTAACTCCGCCCATCCCGCCCC
TAACTCCGCCCAGTTCCGCCCATTCTCCGCCCCATGGCTGACTAATTTTTTTTATTTATGCAGAGGCCGA
GGCCGCCTCGGCCTCTGAGCTATTCCAGAAGTAGTGAGGAGGCTTTTTTGGAGGCCTAGGCTTTTGCAAA
GATCGATCAAGAGACAGGATGAGGATCGTTTCGCATGATTGAACAAGATGGATTGCACGCAGGTTCTCCG
GCCGCTTGGGTGGAGAGGCTATTCGGCTATGACTGGGCACAACAGACAATCGGCTGCTCTGATGCCGCCG
TGTTCCGGCTGTCAGCGCAGGGGCGCCCGGTTCTTTTTGTCAAGACCGACCTGTCCGGTGCCCTGAATGA
ACTGCAAGACGAGGCAGCGCGGCTATCGTGGCTGGCCACGACGGGCGTTCCTTGCGCAGCTGTGCTCGAC
GTTGTCACTGAAGCGGGAAGGGACTGGCTGCTATTGGGCGAAGTGCCGGGGCAGGATCTCCTGTCATCTC
ACCTTGCTCCTGCCGAGAAAGTATCCATCATGGCTGATGCAATGCGGCGGCTGCATACGCTTGATCCGGC
TACCTGCCCATTCGACCACCAAGCGAAACATCGCATCGAGCGAGCACGTACTCGGATGGAAGCCGGTCTT
GTCGATCAGGATGATCTGGACGAAGAGCATCAGGGGCTCGCGCCAGCCGAACTGTTCGCCAGGCTCAAGG
CGAGCATGCCCGACGGCGAGGATCTCGTCGTGACCCATGGCGATGCCTGCTTGCCGAATATCATGGTGGA
AAATGGCCGCTTTTCTGGATTCATCGACTGTGGCCGGCTGGGTGTGGCGGACCGCTATCAGGACATAGCG
TTGGCTACCCGTGATATTGCTGAAGAGCTTGGCGGCGAATGGGCTGACCGCTTCCTCGTGCTTTACGGTA
TCGCCGCTCCCGATTCGCAACGCATCGCCTTCTATCGCCTTCTTGACGAGTTCTTCTGAGCGGGACTCTG
GGGTTCGAAATGACCGACCAAGCGACGCCCAACCTGCCATCACGAGATTTCGATTCCACCGCCGCCTTCT
ATGAAAGGTTGGGCTTCGGAATCGTTTTCCGGGACGCCGGCTGGATGATCCTCCAGCGCGGGGATCTCAT
GCTGGAGTTCTTCGCCCACCCTAGGGGGAGGCTAACTGAAACACGGAAGGAGACAATACCGGAAGGAACC
CGCGCTATGACGGCAATAAAAAGACAGAATAAAACGCACGGTGTTGGGTCGTTTGTTCATAAACGCGGGG
TTCGGTCCCAGGGCTGGCACTCTGTCGATACCCCACCGAGACCCCATTGGGGCCAATACGCCCGCGTTTC
TTCCTTTTCCCCACCCCACCCCCCAAGTTCGGGTGAAGGCCCAGGGCTCGCAGCCAACGTCGGGGCGGCA
GGCCCTGCCATAGCCTCAGGTTACTCATATATACTTTAGATTGATTTAAAACTTCATTTTTAATTTAAAA
GGATCTAGGTGAAGATCCTTTTTGATAATCTCATGACCAAAATCCCTTAACGTGAGTTTTCGTTCCACTG
AGCGTCAGACCCCGTAGAAAAGATCAAAGGATCTTCTTGAGATCCTTTTTTTCTGCGCGTAATCTGCTGC
TTGCAAACAAAAAAACCACCGCTACCAGCGGTGGTTTGTTTGCCGGATCAAGAGCTACCAACTCTTTTTC
CGAAGGTAACTGGCTTCAGCAGAGCGCAGATACCAAATACTGTTCTTCTAGTGTAGCCGTAGTTAGGCCA
CCACTTCAAGAACTCTGTAGCACCGCCTACATACCTCGCTCTGCTAATCCTGTTACCAGTGGCTGCTGCC
AGTGGCGATAAGTCGTGTCTTACCGGGTTGGACTCAAGACGATAGTTACCGGATAAGGCGCAGCGGTCGG
GCTGAACGGGGGGTTCGTGCACACAGCCCAGCTTGGAGCGAACGACCTACACCGAACTGAGATACCTACA
GCGTGAGCTATGAGAAAGCGCCACGCTTCCCGAAGGGAGAAAGGCGGACAGGTATCCGGTAAGCGGCAGG
GTCGGAACAGGAGAGCGCACGAGGGAGCTTCCAGGGGGAAACGCCTGGTATCTTTATAGTCCTGTCGGGT
TTCGCCACCTCTGACTTGAGCGTCGATTTTTGTGATGCTCGTCAGGGGGGCGGAGCCTATGGAAAAACGC
CAGCAACGCGGCCTTTTTACGGTTCCTGGCCTTTTGCTGGCCTTTTGCTCACATGTTCTTTCCTGCGTTA
TCCCCTGATTCTGTGGATAACCGTATTACCGCCATGCATTAGTTATTAATAGTAATCAATTACGGGGTCA
TTAGTTCATAGCCCATATATGGAGTTCCGCGTTACATAACTTACGGTAAATGGCCCGCCTGGCTGACCGC
CCAACGACCCCCGCCCATTGACGTCAATAATGACGTATGTTCCCATAGTAACGCCAATAGGGACTTTCCA
TTGACGTCAATGGGTGGAGTATTTACGGTAAACTGCCCACTTGGCAGTACATCAAGTGTATCATATGCCA
AGTACGCCCCCTATTGACGTCAATGACGGTAAATGGCCCGCCTGGCATTATGCCCAGTACATGACCTTAT
GGGACTTTCCTACTTGGCAGTACATCTACGTATTAGTCATCGCTATTACCATGGTGATGCGGTTTTGGCA
GTACATCAATGGGCGTGGATAGCGGTTTGACTCACGGGGATTTCCAAGTCTCCACCCCATTGACGTCAAT
GGGAGTTTGTTTTGGCACCAAAATCAACGGGACTTTCCAAAATGTCGTAACAACTCCGCCCCATTGACGC
AAATGGGCGGTAGGCGTGTACGGTGGGAGGTCTATATAAGCAGAGCTGGTTTAGTGAACCGTCAGATCCG
CTAGCGCTACCGGTCGCCACC
